>Addgene plasmid #221857 | pCMV-NKp46-Fc | addgene full sequence | sequence record 437956 | Addgene NGS Result
CGTCAATACGGGATAATACCGCGCCACATAGCAGAACTTTAAAAGTGCTCATCATTGGAAAACGTTCTTC
GGGGCGAAAACTCTCAAGGATCTTACCGCTGTTGAGATCCAGTTCGATGTAACCCACTCGTGCACCCAAC
TGATCTTCAGCATCTTTTACTTTCACCAGCGTTTCTGGGTGAGCAAAAACAGGAAGGCAAAATGCCGCAA
AAAAGGGAATAAGGGCGACACGGAAATGTTGAATACTCATACTCTTCCTTTTTCAATATTATTGAAGCAT
TTATCAGGGTTATTGTCTCATGAGCGGATACATATTTGAATGTATTTAGAAAAATAAACAAATAGGGGTT
CCGCGCACATTTCCCCGAAAAGTGCCACCTGACGTCGACGGATCGGGAGATCGATCTCCCGATCCCCTAT
GGTGCACTCTCAGTACAATCTGCTCTGATGCCGCATAGTTAAGCCAGTATCTGCTCCCTGCTTGTGTGTT
GGAGGTCGCTGAGTAGTGCGCGAGCAAAATTTAAGCTACAACAAGGCAAGGCTTGACCGACAATTGCATG
AAGAATCTGCTTAGGGTTAGGCGTTTTGCGCTGCTTCGCGATGTACGGGCCAGATATACGCGTTGACATT
GATTATTGACTAGTTATTAATAGTAATCAATTACGGGGTCATTAGTTCATAGCCCATATATGGAGTTCCG
CGTTACATAACTTACGGTAAATGGCCCGCCTGGCTGACCGCCCAACGACCCCCGCCCATTGACGTCAATA
ATGACGTATGTTCCCATAGTAACGCCAATAGGGACTTTCCATTGACGTCAATGGGTGGAGTATTTACGGT
AAACTGCCCACTTGGCAGTACATCAAGTGTATCATATGCCAAGTACGCCCCCTATTGACGTCAATGACGG
TAAATGGCCCGCCTGGCATTATGCCCAGTACATGACCTTATGGGACTTTCCTACTTGGCAGTACATCTAC
GTATTAGTCATCGCTATTACCATGGTGATGCGGTTTTGGCAGTACATCAATGGGCGTGGATAGCGGTTTG
ACTCACGGGGATTTCCAAGTCTCCACCCCATTGACGTCAATGGGAGTTTGTTTTGGCACCAAAATCAACG
GGACTTTCCAAAATGTCGTAACAACTCCGCCCCATTGACGCAAATGGGCGGTAGGCGTGTACGGTGGGAG
GTCTATATAAGCAGAGCTCTCTGGCTAACTAGAGAACCCACTGCTTACTGGCTTATCGAAATTAATACGA
CTCACTATAGGGAGACCCAAGCTTACCATGCAGCAGCAGACTCTCCCAAAACCGTTCATCTGGGCCGAGC
CCCATTTCATGGTTCCAAAGGAAAAGCAAGTGACCATCTGTTGCCAGGGAAATTATGGGGCTGTTGAATA
CCAGCTGCACTTTGAAGGAAGCCTTTTTGCCGTGGACAGACCAAAACCCCCTGAGCGGATTAACAAAGTC
AAATTCTACATCCCGGACATGAACTCCCGCATGGCAGGGCAATACAGCTGCATCTATCGGGTTGGGGAGC
TCTGGTCAGAGCCCAGCAACTTGCTGGATCTGGTGGTAACAGAAATGTATGACACACCCACCCTCTCGGT
TCATCCTGGACCCGAAGTGATCTCGGGAGAGAAGGTGACCTTCTACTGCCGTCTAGACACTGCAACAAGC
ATGTTCTTACTGCTCAAGGAGGGAAGATCCAGCCACGTACAGCGCGGATACGGGAAGGTCCAGGCGGAGT
TCCCCCTGGGCCCTGTGACCACAGCCCACCGAGGGACATACCGATGTTTTGGCTCCTATAACAACCATGC
CTGGTCTTTCCCCAGTGAGCCAGTGAAGCTCCTGGTCACAGGCGACATTGAGAACACCAGCCTTGCACCT
GAAGACCCCACCTTTCCTGACACTTGGGGCACCTACCTTTTAACCACAGAGACGGGACTCCAGAAAGACC
ATGCCCTCTGGGATCACACTGCCCAGAATAGATCTGCGGATCCCGAGGGTGAGTACTTAGCTTCAGCGCT
CCTGCCTGGACGCATCCCGGCTATGCAGCCCCAGTCCAGGGCAGCAAGGCAGGCCCCGTCTGCCTCTTCA
CCCGGAGGCCTCTGCCCGCCCCACTCATGCTCAGGGAGAGGGTCTTCTGGCTTTTTCCCCAGGCTCTGGG
CAGGCACAGGCTAGGTGCCCCTAACCCAGGCCCTGCACACAAAGGGGCAGGTGCTGGGCTCAGACCTGCC
AAGAGCCATATCCGGGAGGACCCTGCCCCTGACCTAAGCCCACCCCAAAGGCCAAACTCTCCACTCCCTC
AGCTCGGACACCTTCTCTCCTCCCAGATTCCAGTAACTCCCAATCTTCTCTCTGCAGAGCCCAAATCTTG
TGACAAAACTCACACATGCCCACCGTGCCCAGGTAAGCCAGCCCAGGCCTCGCCCTCCAGCTCAAGGCGG
GACAGGTGCCCTAGAGTAGCCTGCATCCAGGGACAGGCCCCAGCCGGGTGCTGACACGTCCACCTCCATC
TCTTCCTCAGCACCTGAACTCCTGGGGGGACCGTCAGTCTTCCTCTTCCCCCCAAAACCCAAGGACACCC
TCATGATCTCCCGGACCCCTGAGGTCACATGCGTGGTGGTGGACGTGAGCCACGAAGACCCTGAGGTCAA
GTTCAACTGGTACGTGGACGGCGTGGAGGTGCATAATGCCAAGACAAAGCCGCGGGAGGAGCAGTACAAC
AGCACGTACCGTGTGGTCAGCGTCCTCACCGTCCTGCACCAGGACTGGCTGAATGGCAAGGAGTACAAGT
GCAAGGTCTCCAACAAAGCCCTCCCAGCCCCCATCGAGAAAACCATCTCCAAAGCCAAAGGTGGGACCCG
TGGGGTGCGAGGGCCACATGGACAGAGGCCGGCTCGGCCCACCCTCTGCCCTGAGAGTGACCGCTGTACC
AACCTCTGTCCCTACAGGGCAGCCCCGAGAACCACAGGTGTACACCCTGCCCCCATCCCGGGATGAGCTG
ACCAAGAACCAGGTCAGCCTGACCTGCCTGGTCAAAGGCTTCTATCCCAGCGACATCGCCGTGGAGTGGG
AGAGCAATGGGCAGCCGGAGAACAACTACAAGACCACGCCTCCCGTGCTGGACTCCGACGGCTCCTTCTT
CCTCTACAGCAAGCTCACCGTGGACAAGAGCAGGTGGCAGCAGGGGAACGTCTTCTCATGCTCCGTGATG
CATGAGGCTCTGCACAACCACTACACGCAGAAGAGCCTCTCCCTGTCTCCGGGTAAATGAGTGCGACGGC
CGCTCGAGCATGCATCTAGAGGGCCCTATTCTATAGTGTCACCTAAATGCTAGAGCTCGCTGATCAGCCT
CGACTGTGCCTTCTAGTTGCCAGCCATCTGTTGTTTGCCCCTCCCCCGTGCCTTCCTTGACCCTGGAAGG
TGCCACTCCCACTGTCCTTTCCTAATAAAATGAGGAAATTGCATCGCATTGTCTGAGTAGGTGTCATTCT
ATTCTGGGGGGTGGGGTGGGGCAGGACAGCAAGGGGGAGGATTGGGAAGACAATAGCAGGCATGCTGGGG
ATGCGGTGGGCTCTATGGCTTCTGAGGCGGAAAGAACCAGCTGGGGCTCTAGGGGGTATCCCC
[124 nt withheld, positions 3634-3757]
C
[91 nt withheld, positions 3759-3849]
A
[49 nt withheld, positions 3851-3899]
CCTTTGACGTTGGAGTCCACGTTCTTT
[37 nt withheld, positions 3927-3963]
ACCCTATCTCGGTCTATTCTTTTGATTTATAAGGGATTTTGCCGATTTCGGCCTATTGGTTAAAAAATGA
GCTGATTTAACAAAAATTTAACGCGAATTAATTCTGTGGAATGTGTGTCAGTTAGGGTGTGGAAAGTCCC
CAGGCTCCCCAGCAGGCAGAAGTATGCAAAGCATGCATCTCAATTAGTCAGCAACCATAGTCCCGCCCCT
AACTCCGCCCATCCCGCCCCTAACTCCGCCCAGTTCCGCCCATTCTCCGCCCCATGGCTGACTAATTTTT
TTTATTTATGCAGAGGCCGAGGCCGCCTCTGCCTCTGAGCTATTCCAGAAGTAGTGAGGAGGCTTTTTTG
GAGGCCTAGGCTTTTGCAAAAAGCTCCCGGGAGCTTGTATATCCATTTTCGGATCTGATCAAGAGACAGG
ATGAGGATCGTTTCGCATGATTGAACAAGATGGATTGCACGCAGGTTCTCCGGCCGCTTGGGTGGAGAGG
CTATTCGGCTATGACTGGGCACAACAGACAATCGGCTGCTCTGATGCCGCCGTGTTCCGGCTGTCAGCGC
AGGGGCGCCCGGTTCTTTTTGTCAAGACCGACCTGTCCGGTGCCCTGAATGAACTGCAGGACGAGGCAGC
GCGGCTATCGTGGCTGGCCACGACGGGCGTTCCTTGCGCAGCTGTGCTCGACGTTGTCACTGAAGCGGGA
AGGGACTGGCTGCTATTGGGCGAAGTGCCGGGGCAGGATCTCCTGTCATCTCACCTTGCTCCTGCCGAGA
AAGTATCCATCATGGCTGATGCAATGCGGCGGCTGCATACGCTTGATCCGGCTACCTGCCCATTCGACCA
CCAAGCGAAACATCGCATCGAGCGAGCACGTACTCGGATGGAAGCCGGTCTTGTCGATCAGGATGATCTG
GACGAAGAGCATCAGGGGCTCGCGCCAGCCGAACTGTTCGCCAGGCTCAAGGCGCGCATGCCCGACGGCG
AGGATCTCGTCGTGACCCATGGCGATGCCTGCTTGCCGAATATCATGGTGGAAAATGGCCGCTTTTCTGG
ATTCATCGACTGTGGCCGGCTGGGTGTGGCGGACCGCTATCAGGACATAGCGTTGGCTACCCGTGATATT
GCTGAAGAGCTTGGCGGCGAATGGGCTGACCGCTTCCTCGTGCTTTACGGTATCGCCGCTCCCGATTCGC
AGCGCATCGCCTTCTATCGCCTTCTTGACGAGTTCTTCTGAGCGGGACTCTGGGGTTCGAAATGACCGAC
CAAGCGACGCCCAACCTGCCATCACGAGATTTCGATTCCACCGCCGCCTTCTATGAAAGGTTGGGCTTCG
GAATCGTTTTCCGGGACGCCGGCTGGATGATCCTCCAGCGCGGGGATCTCATGCTGGAGTTCTTCGCCCA
CCCCAACTTGTTTATTGCAGCTTATAATGGTTACAAATAAAGCAATAGCATCACAAATTTCACAAATAAA
GCATTTTTTTCACTGCATTCTAGTTGTGGTTTGTCCAAACTCATCAATGTATCTTATCATGTCTGTATAC
CGTCGACCTCTAGCTAGAGCTTGGCGTAATCATGGTCATAGCTGTTTCCTGTGTGAAATTGTTATCCGCT
CACAATTCCACACAACATACGAGCCGGAAGCATAAAGTGTAAAGCCTGGGGTGCCTAATGAGTGAGCTAA
CTCACATTAATTGCGTTGCGCTCACTGCCCGCTTTCCAGTCGGGAAACCTGTCGTGCCAGCTGCATTAAT
GAATCGGCCAACGCGCGGGGAGAGGCGGTTTGCGTATTGGGCGCTCTTCCGCTTCCTCGCTCACTGACTC
GCTGCGCTCGGTCGTTCGGCTGCGGCGAGCGGTATCAGCTCACTCAAAGGCGGTAATACGGTTATCCACA
GAATCAGGGGATAACGCAGGAAAGAACATGTGAGCAAAAGGCCAGCAAAAGGCCAGGAACCGTAAAAAGG
CCGCGTTGCTGGCGTTTTTCCATAGGCTCCGCCCCCCTGACGAGCATCACAAAAATCGACGCTCAAGTCA
GAGGTGGCGAAACCCGACAGGACTATAAAGATACCAGGCGTTTCCCCCTGGAAGCTCCCTCGTGCGCTCT
CCTGTTCCGACCCTGCCGCTTACCGGATACCTGTCCGCCTTTCTCCCTTCGGGAAGCGTGGCGCTTTCTC
ATAGCTCACGCTGTAGGTATCTCAGTTCGGTGTAGGTCGTTCGCTCCAAGCTGGGCTGTGTGCACGAACC
CCCCGTTCAGCCCGACCGCTGCGCCTTATCCGGTAACTATCGTCTTGAGTCCAACCCGGTAAGACACGAC
TTATCGCCACTGGCAGCAGCCACTGGTAACAGGATTAGCAGAGCGAGGTATGTAGGCGGTGCTACAGAGT
TCTTGAAGTGGTGGCCTAACTACGGCTACACTAGAAGAACAGTATTTGGTATCTGCGCTCTGCTGAAGCC
AGTTACCTTCGGAAAAAGAGTTGGTAGCTCTTGATCCGGCAAACAAACCACCGCTGGTAGCGGTGGTTTT
TTTGTTTGCAAGCAGCAGATTACGCGCAGAAAAAAAGGATCTCAAGAAGATCCTTTGATCTTTTCTACGG
GGTCTGACGCTCAGTGGAACGAAAACTCACGTTAAGGGATTTTGGTCATGAGATTATCAAAAAGGATCTT
CACCTAGATCCTTTTAAATTAAAAATGAAGTTTTAAATCAATCTAAAGTATATATGAGTAAACTTGGTCT
GACAGTTACCAATGCTTAATCAGTGAGGCACCTATCTCAGCGATCTGTCTATTTCGTTCATCCATAGTTG
CCTGACTCCCCGTCGTGTAGATAACTACGATACGGGAGGGCTTACCATCTGGCCCCAGTGCTGCAATGAT
ACCGCGAGACCCACGCTCACCGGCTCCAGATTTATCAGCAATAAACCAGCCAGCCGGAAGGGCCGAGCGC
AGAAGTGGTCCTGCAACTTTATCCGCCTCCATCCAGTCTATTAATTGTTGCCGGGAAGCTAGAGTAAGTA
GTTCGCCAGTTAATAGTTTGCGCAACGTTGTTGCCATTGCTACAGGCATCGTGGTGTCACGCTCGTCGTT
TGGTATGGCTTCATTCAGCTCCGGTTCCCAACGATCAAGGCGAGTTACATGATCCCCCATGTTGTGCAAA
AAAGCGGTTAGCTCCTTCGGTCCTCCGATCGTTGTCAGAAGTAAGTTGGCCGCAGTGTTATCACTCATGG
TTATGGCAGCACTGCATAATTCTCTTACTGTCATGCCATCCGTAAGATGCTTTTCTGTGACTGGTGAGTA
CTCAACCAAGTCATTCTGAGAATAGTGTATGCGGCGACCGAGTTGCTCTTGCCCGG
Features (pLannotate 1.2.2; 24 found; start..end, strand, type, name):
    251..355     -  promoter       AmpR promoter: bla
    418..470     -  misc_feature   bom (fragment): basis of mobility region from pBR322
    625..1004    +  enhancer       CMV enhancer: human cytomegalovirus immediate early enhancer
   1005..1208    +  promoter       CMV promoter: human cytomegalovirus (CMV) immediate early promoter
   1204..1237    +  LTR            5' LTR (truncated) (fragment): truncated 5' long terminal repeat (LTR) from HIV-1
   1253..1271    +  promoter       T7 promoter: promoter for bacteriophage T7 RNA polymerase
   1279..1989    +  CDS            NCR1 (fragment): NCTR1_HUMAN - Also known as LY94. Experimental evidence at protein level: Swiss-Prot protein existence level 1. Cytotoxicity-activating receptor that may contribute to the increased efficiency of activated natural killer (NK) cells to mediate tumor cell lysis. From Homo sapiens (Human).
   2367..2477    +  CDS            IGHG1 (fragment): IGHG1_HUMAN - Experimental evidence at protein level: Swiss-Prot protein existence level 1. Constant region of immunoglobulin heavy chains. Immunoglobulins, also known as antibodies, are membrane-bound or secreted glycoproteins produced by B lymphocytes. In the recognition phase of humoral immunity, the membrane-bound immunoglobulins serve as receptors which, upon binding of a specific antigen, trigger the clonal expansion and differentiation of B lymphocytes into immunoglobulins- secreting plasma cells. Secreted immunoglobulins mediate the effector phase of humoral immunity, which results in
   2530..2940    +  CDS            IGHG1 (fragment): IGHG1_HUMAN - Experimental evidence at protein level: Swiss-Prot protein existence level 1. Constant region of immunoglobulin heavy chains. Immunoglobulins, also known as antibodies, are membrane-bound or secreted glycoproteins produced by B lymphocytes. In the recognition phase of humoral immunity, the membrane-bound immunoglobulins serve as receptors which, upon binding of a specific antigen, trigger the clonal expansion and differentiation of B lymphocytes into immunoglobulins- secreting plasma cells. Secreted immunoglobulins mediate the effector phase of humoral immunity, which results in
   2906..3277    +  CDS            IGHG4 (fragment): IGHG4_HUMAN - Experimental evidence at protein level: Swiss-Prot protein existence level 1. Constant region of immunoglobulin heavy chains. Immunoglobulins, also known as antibodies, are membrane-bound or secreted glycoproteins produced by B lymphocytes. In the recognition phase of humoral immunity, the membrane-bound immunoglobulins serve as receptors which, upon binding of a specific antigen, trigger the clonal expansion and differentiation of B lymphocytes into immunoglobulins- secreting plasma cells. Secreted immunoglobulins mediate the effector phase of humoral immunity, which results in
   3320..3338    -  promoter       SP6 promoter: promoter for bacteriophage SP6 RNA polymerase
   3364..3588    +  polyA_signal   bGH poly(A) signal: bovine growth hormone polyadenylation signal
   3592..3613    +  promoter       SV40 promoter (fragment): SV40 enhancer and early promoter
   3634..4062    +  rep_origin     f1 ori (sequence partly withheld): f1 bacteriophage origin of replication; arrow indicates direction of (+) strand synthesis
   4115..4325    +  promoter       SV40 promoter: SV40 early promoter
   4400..5191    +  CDS            neo: KKA2_KLEPN - Also known as kan, nptII. Experimental evidence at protein level: Swiss-Prot protein existence level 1. Resistance to kanamycin, neomycin, paromomycin, ribostamycin, butirosin and gentamicin B. From Klebsiella pneumoniae.
   5215..5373    +  CDS            ble (fragment): BLE_KLEPN - Experimental evidence at protein level: Swiss-Prot protein existence level 1. Binding protein with a strong affinity to the bleomycin family of antibiotics. Binds to CL990; an antimitotic-antibiotic compound. From Klebsiella pneumoniae.
   5368..5489    +  polyA_signal   SV40 poly(A) signal: SV40 polyadenylation signal
   5562..5578    -  protein_bind   lac operator: The lac repressor binds to the lac operator to inhibit transcription in E. coli. This inhibition can be relieved by adding lactose or isopropyl-β-D-thiogalactopyranoside (IPTG). lac repressor encoded by lacI
   5586..5616    -  promoter       lac promoter: promoter for the E. coli lac operon
   5631..5652    -  protein_bind   CAP binding site: CAP binding activates transcription in the presence of cAMP. E. coli catabolite activator protein
   5665..5757    -  CDS            lacI (fragment): lac repressor; lacI; The lac repressor binds to the lac operator to inhibit transcription in E. coli. This inhibition can be relieved by adding lactose or isopropyl-β-D-thiogalactopyranoside (IPTG).
   5940..6528    -  rep_origin     ori: high-copy-number ColE1/pMB1/pBR322/pUC origin of replication
   6699..250     -  CDS            AmpR (across the origin): β-lactamase; bla; confers resistance to ampicillin, carbenicillin, and related antibiotics
