[The description below was written by a language model from this plasmid's Addgene catalogue record and pLannotate feature annotations shown in this document.]
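Description:
pCMV-NKp46-Fc is a mammalian expression plasmid of about 7.3 kb that produces human NKp46, the natural killer cell activating receptor encoded by NCR1 (also called CD335), fused at its C terminus to the Fc region of human IgG1. It is maintained in E. coli through a high-copy ColE1/pUC-type origin and an ampicillin resistance gene. An f1 phage origin is also present.

Transcription of the fusion is driven by the human cytomegalovirus immediate-early enhancer and promoter and terminated by a bovine growth hormone polyadenylation signal. T7 and SP6 phage promoters flank the insert and are commonly used as sequencing or in vitro transcription sites. The catalogue entry describes the insert as full-length NKp46, but the annotation identifies only a roughly 0.7 kb NCR1 fragment, so the exact extent of the receptor sequence should be checked against the sequence itself. Downstream, the Fc portion is annotated as several separate immunoglobulin heavy-chain constant fragments with gaps between them. This pattern would fit a genomic-style Fc segment containing introns, although the record does not state this. One of these fragments is labelled IGHG4, which probably reflects the close similarity among IgG subclasses.

A second cassette places the neomycin phosphotransferase gene under the SV40 early promoter with an SV40 polyadenylation signal, which would permit G418 selection of stably transfected cells. Fc fusions of this kind generally yield dimeric protein that can be captured on protein A or G and detected with anti-Fc reagents. The associated publication concerns NKp46 recognition of ecto-calreticulin on ER-stressed cells, which suggests use as a probe for receptor–ligand binding.
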