Addgene plasmid #221857: pCMV-NKp46-Fc
Purpose: Express human NKp46 (full-length) with C-terminal human IgG1Fc tag in mammalian cell.
Depositing lab: Judy Lieberman. Depositing organization: Boston Children's Hospital. Publication: The NK cell receptor NKp46 recognizes ecto-calreticulin on ER-stressed cells. Sen Santara S, Lee DJ, Crespo A, Hu JJ, Walker C, Ma X, Zhang Y, Chowdhury S, Meza-Sosa KF, Lewandrowski M, Zhang H, Rowe M, McClelland A, Wu H, Junqueira C, Lieberman J. Nature. 2023 Apr;616(7956):348-356. doi: 10.1038/s41586-023-05912-0. Epub 2023 Apr 5. PubMed 37020026.
Backbone
  Vector backbone: pCMV
  Vector type: Mammalian Expression
Growth in bacteria
  Bacterial resistance: Ampicillin, 100 μg/mL
  Growth temperature: 37°C
  Growth strain: DH5alpha
  Copy number: High Copy
Gene/Insert
  Gene/Insert name: NKp46
  Species: H. sapiens (human)
  Entrez Gene: NCR1 (a.k.a. CD335, LY94, NK-p46, NKP46)
  Tag / fusion protein: Human IgG1Fc tag (C terminal on insert)
Terms and licenses: Academic/Nonprofit Terms; Industry Terms: Not Available to Industry
How to cite: pCMV-NKp46-Fc was a gift from Judy Lieberman (Addgene plasmid # 221857 ; http://n2t.net/addgene:221857 ; RRID:Addgene_221857)
